Addgene plasmid #72847: PatoM-LOG241
Purpose: Induced by acetoacetate to express GFP using atoSC two-component system in E. coli. Contains the atoDAEB promoter (Pato) with a strong RBS, Shine-Dalgarno sequence provided in OG241. LOG241 backbone.
Depositing lab: Chris Barnes. Depositing organization: University College London. Publication: Engineered acetoacetate-inducible whole-cell biosensors based on the AtoSC two-component system. Rutter JW, Dekker L, Fedorec AJH, Gonzales DT, Wen KY, Tanner LES, Donovan E, Ozdemir T, Thomas GM, Barnes CP. Biotechnol Bioeng. 2021 Nov;118(11):4278-4289. doi: 10.1002/bit.27897. Epub 2021 Aug 9. PubMed 34289076.
Backbone
  Vector backbone: LOG241
  Total vector size (bp): 6144
  Modifications to backbone: Inserted PatoM promoter, atoDAEB promoter (Pato) with a strong RBS (Shine-Dalgarno sequence provided in OG241), upstream daGFP.
  Vector type: Bacterial Expression
Growth in bacteria
  Bacterial resistance: Kanamycin, 50 μg/mL
  Growth temperature: 37°C
  Growth strain: DH5alpha
  Copy number: Low Copy
Gene/Insert
  Gene/Insert name: PatoM
  Species: E. coli DH5A
  Insert size (bp): 540
  Promoter: PatoM
  Cloning method: Restriction Enzyme; 5′ cloning site SpeI (not destroyed); 3′ cloning site EcoRI (not destroyed)
  Sequencing primers: 5′ TAAGCAACTAGTGCCGTGCATTGATGTATAAACT; 3′ TGCTTAGAATTCTGCATACACCGTTGTGGGTACAG
Terms and licenses: Academic/Nonprofit Terms; Industry Terms: Not Available to Industry
Depositor comments: Please visit https://www.biorxiv.org/content/early/2016/01/07/035972 for bioRxiv preprint.
How to cite: PatoM-LOG241 was a gift from Chris Barnes (Addgene plasmid # 72847 ; http://n2t.net/addgene:72847 ; RRID:Addgene_72847)
