[The description below was written by a language model from this plasmid's Addgene catalogue record and pLannotate feature annotations shown in this document.]
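Description:
PatoM-LOG241 is a 6,144 bp low-copy bacterial expression plasmid that acts as an acetoacetate-responsive GFP reporter in E. coli. It is built on the LOG241 backbone, which replicates from the pSC101 origin together with its required Rep101 (RepA) initiator protein. Selection is with kanamycin through the Tn5-derived aminoglycoside phosphotransferase (NeoR/KanR), whose coding region is followed by an rrnG terminator.

The insert, PatoM, is a roughly 540 bp fragment from E. coli DH5alpha carrying the promoter of the atoDAEB operon (Pato). It was cloned between SpeI and EcoRI sites, both retained, immediately upstream of the daGFP coding sequence. Translation is driven by a strong ribosome binding site, the Shine-Dalgarno sequence supplied by the OG241-derived backbone. Pato is controlled by the AtoSC two-component system, in which the sensor kinase AtoS responds to acetoacetate and activates the response regulator AtoC, which then switches on transcription. No atoS or atoC gene is annotated in the feature table, so the reporter appears to depend on AtoSC supplied by the host, although the record does not say so explicitly.

The reporter cassette is flanked by T7 and rrnG terminators that insulate it from read-through transcription. The backbone also carries elements with no expected role in bacteria: β-globin insulators, synthetic and SV40 poly(A) signals, and an RNA polymerase II pause site. These look like leftovers from a multi-host vector design. The plasmid is used as a whole-cell biosensor in which green fluorescence reports acetoacetate, and the "M" in its name suggests it is one of a set of Pato/RBS variants.
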