Features (pLannotate 1.2.2; 15 found; start..end, strand, type, name):
     18..89      +  misc_feature   5' β-globin insulator: insulator upstream of the human β-globin locus (Farrell et al., 2002)
     94..140     -  terminator     T7 terminator: transcription terminator for bacteriophage T7 RNA polymerase
    158..206     -  polyA_signal   poly(A) signal: synthetic polyadenylation signal
    241..289     +  polyA_signal   poly(A) signal: synthetic polyadenylation signal
    303..394     +  misc_feature   pause site: RNA polymerase II transcriptional pause signal from the human α2 globin gene
    669..1377    +  CDS            daGFP (fragment): green fluorescent protein with peak excitation at 510 nm and peak emission at 521 nm
   1489..1610    -  polyA_signal   SV40 poly(A) signal: SV40 polyadenylation signal
   1633..1702    -  CDS            large T antigen (fragment): large T antigen from SV40 (simian virus 40)
   1725..1771    +  terminator     T7 terminator: transcription terminator for bacteriophage T7 RNA polymerase
   1801..1937    +  terminator     rrnG terminator: transcription terminator from the E. coli ribosomal RNA rrnG operon (Albrechtsen et al., 1991)
   1982..2053    +  misc_feature   3' β-globin insulator: insulator downstream of the human β-globin locus (Farrell et al., 2002)
   2698..2920    +  rep_origin     pSC101 ori: low-copy replication origin that requires the Rep101 protein
   2968..3919    +  CDS            Rep101 (fragment): RepA protein needed for replication with the pSC101 origin; rep101
   5074..5868    +  CDS            NeoR/KanR: aminoglycoside phosphotransferase from Tn5; aph(3')-II (or nptII); confers resistance to neomycin, kanamycin, and G418 (Geneticin®)
   5881..6017    +  terminator     rrnG terminator: transcription terminator from the E. coli ribosomal RNA rrnG operon (Albrechtsen et al., 1991)
>Addgene plasmid #72847 | PatoM-LOG241 | depositor full sequence | sequence record 133613 | PatoM-LOG241 sequence 6144 bps
GCGATCGCGGCTCCCGACATCTTGGACCATTAGCTCCACAGGTATCTTCTTCCCTCTAGTGGTCATAACA
GCAGCTTCAGCTACCTCTCAATTCAAAAAACCCCTCAAGACCCGTTTAGAGGCCCCAAGGGGTTATGCTA
TCAATCGTTGCGTTACACACACAAAAAACCAACACACATCCATCTTCGATGGATAGCGATTTTATTATCT
AACTGCTGATCGAGTGTAGCCAGATCTGATAATAAAATATCTTTATTTTCATTACATCTGTGTGTTGGTT
TTTTGTGTGAATCGAAAGTACTAACATACGCTCTCCATCAAAACAAAACGAAACAAAACAAACTAGCAAA
ATAGGCTGTCCCCAGTGCAAATGCAGGTGCCAGAACATTTCTCTGTCGACCAACTAGTGCCGTGCATTGA
TGTATAAACTCCAGGAATACGGTATCGATCCGGCGGATGTATAACACCAAAACTTGCTATGCAGAAATTT
GCACAGTGCGCAATTTTCTGCATAGCCGCTCATTCTCCTTATAAATCCCCATCCAATTTATCCCTTCATA
TTCAATTAGTTAAATAACTAAATCCAATAATCTCATTCTGGCACTCCCCTTGCTATTGCCTGACTGTACC
CACAACGGTGTATGCAGAATTCAAAGGAGGTACCCACCATGACAGCTCTGACAGAGGGAGCGAAACTGTT
CGAGAAGGAGATCCCGTACATCACAGAGTTGGAAGGAGATGTCGAAGGGATGAAATTCATCATCAAGGGA
GAAGGAACGGGTGACGCAACGACCGGAACGATCAAGGCCAAATACATTTGTACCACGGGCGATTTGCCTG
TCCCCTGGGCGACGCTTGTAAGCACGCTCTCGTATGGTGTCCAGTGCTTCGCGAAATATCCATCGCACAT
TAAGGACTTTTTCAAGTCGGCCATGCCAGAAGGTTACACACAAGAACGAACCATCTCCTTTGAGGGGGAC
GGAGTGTATAAGACACGCGCGATGGTAACGTACGAGCGCGGGTCCATCTACAACAGGGTAACTCTTACTG
GGGAGAACTTTAAGAAGGACGGGCATATCTTGCGGAAAAACGTGGCATTTCAATGTCCGCCCTCGATTCT
GTATATTCTCCCGGACACGGTGAATAATGGGATCAGAGTGGAGTTCAACCAGGCATACGATATTGAGGGT
GTGACTGAAAAGCTCGTCACCAAATGCAGCCAGATGAATCGCCCCCTTGCGGGATCAGCAGCCGTCCATA
TCCCCCGGTATCACCATATTACCTACCACACAAAACTCTCAAAAGACAGAGATGAGAGAAGGGACCATAT
GTGCCTGGTCGAAGTAGTGAAGGCGGTGGATCTTGATACATACCAGTGAAAGTTGTCTCCTCCTGCACTG
ACTGACTGATACAATCGATTTCTGGATCCGCAGGCCTCTGCTAGCTTGACTGACTGAGATACAGCGTACC
TTCAGCTCACAGACATGATAAGATACATTGATGAGTTTGGACAAACCACAACTAGAATGCAGTGAAAAAA
ATGCTTTATTTGTGAAATTTGTGATGCTATTGCTTTATTTGTAACCATTATAAGCTGCAATAAACAAGTT
AACAACAACAATTGCATTCATTTTATGTTTCAGGTTCAGGGGGAGGTGTGGGAGGTTTTTTAAAGCAAGT
AAAACCTCTACAAATGTGGTATTGGCCCATCTCTATCGGTATCGTAGCATAACCCCTTGGGGCCTCTAAA
CGGGTCTTGAGGGGTTTTTTGTGCCCCTCGGGCCGGATTGCTATCTACCGGCATTGGCGCAGAAAAAAAT
GCCTGATGCGACGCTGCGCGTCTTATACTCCCACATATGCCAGATTCAGCAACGGATACGGCTTCCCCAA
CTTGCCCACTTCCATACGTGTCCTCCTTACCAGAAATTTATCCTTAAGGTCGTCAGCTATCCTGCAGGCG
ATCTCTCGATTTCGATCAAGACATTCCTTTAATGGTCTTTTCTGGACACCACTAGGGGTCAGAAGTAGTT
CATCAAACTTTCTTCCCTCCCTAATCTCATTGGTTACCTTGGGCTATCGAAACTTAATTAACCAGTCAAG
TCAGCTACTTGGCGAGATCGACTTGTCTGGGTTTCGACTACGCTCAGAATTGCGTCAGTCAAGTTCGATC
TGGTCCTTGCTATTGCACCCGTTCTCCGATTACGAGTTTCATTTAAATGACAGTAAGACGGGTAAGCCTG
TTGATGATACCGCTGCCTTACTGGGTGCATTAGCCAGTCTGAATGACCTGTCACGGGATAATCCGAAGTG
GTCAGACTGGAAAATCAGAGGGCAGGAACTGCTGAACAGCAAAAAGTCAGATAGCACCACATAGCAGACC
CGCCATAAAACGCCCTGAGAAGCCCGTGACGGGCTTTTCTTGTATTATGGGTAGTTTCCTTGCATGAATC
CATAAAAGGCGCCTGTAGTGCCATTTACCCCCATTCACTGCCAGAGCCGTGAGCGCAGCGAACTGAATGT
CACGAAAAAGACAGCGACTCAGGTGCCTGATGGTCGGAGACAAAAGGAATATTCAGCGATTTGCCCGAGC
TTGCGAGGGTGCTACTTAAGCCTTTAGGGTTTTAAGGTCTGTTTTGTAGAGCAGCAAACAGCGTTTGCGA
CATCCTTTTGTAATACTGCGGAACTGACTAAAGTAGTGAGTTATACACAGGGCTGGGATCTATTCTTTTT
ATCTTTTTTTATTCTTTCTTTATTCTATAAATTATAACCACTTGAATATAAACAAAAAAAACACACAAAG
GTCTAGCGGAATTTACAGAGGGTCTAGCAGAATTTACAAGTTTTCCAGCAAAGGTCTAGCAGAATTTACA
GATACCCACAACTCAAAGGAAAAGGACTAGTAATTATCATTGACTAGCCCATCTCAATTGGTATAGTGAT
TAAAATCACCTAGACCAATTGAGATGTATGTCTGAATTAGTTGTTTTCAAAGCAAATGAACTAGCGATTA
GTCGCTATGACTTAACGGAGCATGAAACCAAGCTAATTTTATGCTGTGTGGCACTACTCAACCCCACGAT
TGAAAACCCTACAAGGAAAGAACGGACGGTATCGTTTCACTTATAACCAATACGCTCAGATGATGAACAT
CAGTAGGGAAAATGCTTATGGTGTATTAGCTAAAGCAACCAGAGAGCTGATGACGAGAACTGTGGAAATC
AGGAATCCTTTGGTTAAAGGCTTTGAGATTTTCCAGTGGACAAACTATGCCAAGTTCTCAAGCGAAAAAT
TAGAATTAGTTTTTAGTGAAGAGATATTGCCTTATCTTTTCCAGTTAAAAAAATTCATAAAATATAATCT
GGAACATGTTAAGTCTTTTGAAAACAAATACTCTATGAGGATTTATGAGTGGTTATTAAAAGAACTAACA
CAAAAGAAAACTCACAAGGCAAATATAGAGATTAGCCTTGATGAATTTAAGTTCATGTTAATGCTTGAAA
ATAACTACCATGAGTTTAAAAGGCTTAACCAATGGGTTTTGAAACCAATAAGTAAAGATTTAAACACTTA
CAGCAATATGAAATTGGTGGTTGATAAGCGAGGCCGCCCGACTGATACGTTGATTTTCCAAGTTGAACTA
GATAGACAAATGGATCTCGTAACCGAACTTGAGAACAACCAGATAAAAATGAATGGTGACAAAATACCAA
CAACCATTACATCAGATTCCTACCTACGTAACGGACTAAGAAAAACACTACACGATGCTTTAACTGCAAA
AATTCAGCTCACCAGTTTTGAGGCAAAATTTTTGAGTGACATGCAAAGTAAGCATGATCTCAATGGTTCG
TTCTCATGGCTCACGCAAAAACAACGAACCACACTAGAGAACATACTGGCTAAATACGGAAGGATCTGAG
GTTCTTATGGCTCTTGTATCTATCAGTGAAGCATCAAGACTAACAAACAAAAGTAGAACAACTGTTCACC
GTTACATATCAAAGGGAAAACTGTCCATATGCACAGATGAAAACGGTGTAAAAAAGATAGATACATCAGA
GCTTTTACGAGTTTTTGGTGCATTTAAAGCTGTTCACCATGAACAGATCGACAATGTAACAGATGAACAG
CATGTAACACCTAATAGAACAGGTGAAACCAGTAAAACAAAGCAACTAGAACATGAAATTGAACACCTGA
GACAACTTGTTACAGCTCAACAGTCACACATAGACAGCCTGAAACAGGCGATGCTGCTTATCGAATCAAA
GCTGCCGACAACACGGGAGCCAGTGACGCCTCCCGTGGGGAAAAAATCATGGCAATTCTGGAAGAAATAG
CGCTTTCAGCCGGCAAACCTGAAGCCGGATCTGCGATTCTGATAACAAACTAGCAACACCAGAACAGCCC
GTTTGCGGGCAGCAAAACCCGTACTTTTGGACGTTCCGGCGGTTTTTTGTGGCGAGTGGTGTTCGGGCGG
TGCGCGCAAGATCCATTATGTTAAACGGGCGAGTTTACATCTCAAAACCGCCCGCTTAACACCATCAGAA
ATCCTCAGCGCGATATTTAAATTTCCGAACTCTCCAAGGCCCTCGTCGGAAAATCTTCAAACCTTTCGTC
CGATCCATCTTGCAGGCTACCTCTCGAACGAACTATCGCAAGTCTCTTGGCCGGCCTTGCGCCTTGGCTA
TTGCTTGGCAGCGCCTATCGCCAGGTATTACTCCAATCCCGAATATCCGAGATCGGGATCACCCGAGAGA
AGTTCAACCTACATCCTCAATCCCGATCTATCCGAGATCCGAGGAATATCGAAATCGGGGCGCGCCTGGT
GTACCGAGAACGATCCTCTCAGTGCGAGTCTCGACGATCCATATCGTTGCTTGGCAGTCAGCCAGTCGGA
ATCCAGCTTGGGACCCAGGAAGTCCAATCGTCAGATATTGTACTCAAGCCTGGTCACGGCAGCGTACCGA
TCTGTTTAAACCTAGATATTGATAGTCTGATCGGTCAACGTATAATCGAGTCCTAGCTTTTGCAAACATC
TATCAAGAGACAGGATCAGCAGGAGGCTTTCGCATGATTGAACAAGATGGATTGCACGCAGGTTCTCCGG
CGGCTTGGGTGGAGAGGCTATTCGGCTATGACTGGGCACAACAGACAATCGGCTGCTCTGATGCCGCCGT
GTTCCGGCTGTCAGCGCAGGGGCGTCCGGTTCTTTTTGTCAAGACCGACCTGTCCGGTGCCCTGAATGAA
CTGCAAGACGAGGCAGCGCGGCTATCGTGGCTGGCGACGACGGGCGTTCCTTGCGCGGCTGTGCTCGACG
TTGTCACTGAAGCGGGAAGGGACTGGCTGCTATTGGGCGAAGTGCCGGGGCAGGATCTCCTGTCATCTCA
CCTTGCTCCTGCCGAGAAAGTATCCATCATGGCTGATGCAATGCGGCGGCTGCATACGCTTGATCCGGCT
ACCTGCCCATTCGACCACCAAGCGAAACATCGCATCGAGCGAGCACGTACTCGGATGGAAGCCGGTCTTG
TCGATCAGGATGATCTGGACGAAGAGCATCAGGGGCTCGCGCCAGCCGAACTGTTCGCCAGGCTCAAGGC
GTCTATGCCCGACGGCGAGGATCTCGTCGTGACCCACGGCGATGCCTGCTTGCCGAATATCATGGTGGAA
AATGGCCGCTTTTCTGGATTCATCGACTGTGGCCGTCTGGGTGTGGCGGACCGCTATCAGGACATAGCGT
TGGCTACCCGTGATATTGCTGAAGAGCTTGGCGGCGAATGGGCTGACCGCTTCCTTGTGCTTTACGGTAT
CGCCGCGCCCGATTCGCAGCGCATCGCCTTCTATCGCCTTCTTGACGAGTTCTTCTGACCGATTCTAGGT
GCATTGGCGCAGAAAAAAATGCCTGATGCGACGCTGCGCGTCTTATACTCCCACATATGCCAGATTCAGC
AACGGATACGGCTTCCCCAACTTGCCCACTTCCATACGTGTCCTCCTTACCAGAAATTTATCCTTAAGGT
CGTTTAAACTCGACTCTGGCTCTATCGAATCTCCGTCGTTTCGAGCTTACGCGAACAGCCGTGGCGCTCA
TTTGCTCGTCGGGCATCGAATCTCGTCAGCTATCGTCAGCTTACCTTTTTGGCA
