>Addgene plasmid #72847 | PatoM-LOG241 | addgene partial sequence | sequence record 164167 | RVprimer3 5'-CTAGCAAAATAGGCTGTCCC-3'
TTTCTCTGTCGACCAACTAGTGCCGTGCATTGATGTATAAACTCCAGGAATACGGTATCGATCCGGCGGA
TGTATAACACCAAAACTTGCTATGCAGAAATTTGCACAGTGCGCAATTTTCTGCATAGCCGCTCATTCTC
CTTATAAATCCCCATCCAATTTATCCCTTCATATTCAATTAGTTAAATAACTAAATCCAATAATCTCATT
CTGGCACTCCCCTTGCTATTGCCTGACTGTACCCACAACGGTGTATGCAGAATTCAAAGGAGGTACCCAC
CATGACAGCTCTGACAGAGGGAGCGAAACTGTTCGAGAAGGAGATCCCGTACATCACAGAGTTGGAAGGA
GATGTCGAAGGGATGAAATTCATCATCAAGGGAGAAGGAACGGGTGACGCAACGACCGGAACGATCAAGG
CCAAATACATTTGTACCACGGGCGATTTGCCTGTCCCCTGGGCGACGCTTGTAAGCACGCTCTCGTATGG
TGTCCAGTGCTTCGCGAAATATCCATCGCACATTAAGGACTTTTTCAAGTCGGCCATGCCAGAAGGTTAC
ACACAAGAACGAACCATCTCCTTTGAGGGGGACGGAGTGTATAAGACACGCGCGATGGTAACGTACGAGC
GCGGGTCCATCTACAACAGGGTAACTCTTACTGGGGAGAACTTTAAGAAGGACGGGCATATCTTGCGGAA
AAACGTGGCATTTCAATGTCCGCCCTCGATTCTGTATATTCTCCCGGACACGGTGA
