>Addgene plasmid #72847 | PatoM-LOG241 | addgene partial sequence | sequence record 164168 | pLL29-F 5'-CAGTTCCTGCCCTCTGATTT-3'
CATTCAGACTGGCTAATGCACCCAGTAAGGCAGCGGTATCATCAACAGGCTTACCCGTCTTACTGTCATT
TAAATGAAACTCGTAATCGGAGAACGGGTGCAATAGCAAGGACCAGATCGAACTTGACTGACGCAATTCT
GAGCGTAGTCGAAACCCAGACAAGTCGATCTCGCCAAGTAGCTGACTTGACTGGTTAATTAAGTTTCGAT
AGCCCAAGGTAACCAATGAGATTAGGGAGGGAAGAAAGTTTGATGAACTACTTCTGACCCCTAGTGGTGT
CCAGAAAAGACCATTAAAGGAATGTCTTGATCGAAATCGAGAGATCGCCTGCAGGATAGCTGACGACCTT
AAGGATAAATTTCTGGTAAGGAGGACACGTATGGAAGTGGGCAAGTTGGGGAAGCCGTATCCGTTGCTGA
ATCTGGCATATGTGGGAGTATAAGACGCGCAGCGTCGCATCAGGCATTTTTTTCTGCGCCAATGCCGGTA
GATAGCAATCCGGCCCGAGGGGCACAAAAA
